>Addgene plasmid #196326 | pGD-p19 | addgene full sequence | sequence record 390023 | Addgene NGS Result
CTGGTGGCAGGATATATTGTGGTGTAAACAAATTGACGCTTAGACAACTTAATAACACATTGCGGACGTT
TTTAATGTACTGAATTAACGCCGAATTAATACGCGTCATGGTGGAGCACGACACTCTTGTCTACTCCAAA
AATATCAAAGATACAGTCTCAGAAGACCAAAGGGCAATTGAGACTTTTCAACAAAGGGTAATATCCGGAA
ACCTCCTCGGATTCCATTGCCCAGCTATCTGTCACTTTATTGTGAAGATAGTGGAAAAGGAAGGTGGCTC
CTACAAATGCCATCATTGCGATAAAGGAAAGGCCATCGTTGAAGATGCCTCTGCCGACAGTGGTCCCAAA
GATGGACCCCCACCCACGAGGAGCATCGTGGAAAAAGAAGACGTTCCAACCACGTCTTCAAAGCAAGTGG
ATTGATGTGATATCTCCACTGACGTAAGGGATGACGCACAATCCCACTATCCTTCGCAAGACCCTTCCTC
TATATAAGGAAGTTCATTTCATTTGGAGAGGACACGCTGAAATCACCAGTCTCTCTCTACAAATCTATCT
CTGGATCCCCAGTCTCTCTCTACAAGATCTCGAGCCATGGAACGAGCTATACAAGGAAACGACGCTAGGG
AACAAGCTAACAGTGAACGTTGGGATGGAGGATCAGGAGGTACCACTTCTCCCTTCAAACTTCCTGACGA
AAGTCCGAGTTGGACTGAGTGGCGGCTACATAACGATGAGACGAATTCGAATCAAGATAATCCCCTTGGT
TTCAAGGAAAGCTGGGGTTTCGGGAAAGTTGTATTTAAGAGATATCTCAGATACGACAGGACGGAAGCTT
CACTGCACAGAGTCCTTGGATCTTGGACGGGAGATTCGGTTAACTATGCAGCATCTCGATTTTTCGGTTT
CGACCAGATCGGATGTACCTATAGTATTCGGTTTCGAGGAGTTAGTATCACCGTTTCTGGAGGGTCGCGA
ACTCTTCAGCATCTCTGTGAGATGGCAATTCGGTCTAAGCAAGAACTGCTACAGCTTGCCCCAATCGAAG
TGGAAAGTAATGTATCAAGAGGATGCCCTGAAGGTACTCAAACCTTCGAAAAAGAAAGCGAGTAACTGCA
GTCGACGGTACCGCGGGCCCGGGATCCACCGGATCTAGATAACTGATCGTCGACAGAGCTCGTTCAAACA
TTTGGCAATAAAGTTTCTTAAGATTGAATCCTGTTGCCGGTCTTGCGATGATTATCATATAATTTCTGTT
GAATTACGTTAAGCATGTAATAATTAACATGTAATGCATGACGTTATTTATGAGATGGGTTTTTATGATT
AGAGTCCCGCAATTATACATTTAATACGCGATAGAAAACAAAATATAGCGCGCAAACTAGGATAAATTAT
CGCGCGCGGTGTCATCTATGTTACTAGATCGGGAATTAAACTATCAGTGTTTGACAGGATATATTGGCGG
GTAAACCTAAGAGAAAAGAGCGTTTATTAGAATAATCGGATATTTAAAAGGGCGTGAAAAGGTTTATCCG
TTCGTCCATTTGTATGTGCATGCCAACCACAGGGTTCCCCTCGGGATCAAAGTACTTTGATCCAACCCCT
CCGCTGCTATAGTGCAGTCGGCTTCTGACGTTCAGTGCAGCCGTCTTCTGAAAACGACATGTCGCACAAG
TCCTAAGTTACGCGACAGGCTGCCGCCCTGCCCTTTTCCTGGCGTTTTCTTGTCGCGTGTTTTAGTCGCA
TAAAGTAGAATACTTGCGACTAGAACCGGAGACATTACGCCATGAACAAGAGCGCCGCCGCTGGCCTGCT
GGGCTATGCCCGCGTCAGCACCGACGACCAGGACTTGACCAACCAACGGGCCGAACTGCACGCGGCCGGC
TGCACCAAGCTGTTTTCCGAGAAGATCACCGGCACCAGGCGCGACCGCCCGGAGCTGGCCAGGATGCTTG
ACCACCTACGCCCTGGCGACGTTGTGACAGTGACCAGGCTAGACCGCCTGGCCCGCAGCACCCGCGACCT
ACTGGACATTGCCGAGCGCATCCAGGAGGCCGGCGCGGGCCTGCGTAGCCTGGCAGAGCCGTGGGCCGAC
ACCACCACGCCGGCCGGCCGCATGGTGTTGACCGTGTTCGCCGGCATTGCCGAGTTCGAGCGTTCCCTAA
TCATCGACCGCACCCGGAGCGGGCGCGAGGCCGCCAAGGCCCGAGGCGTGAAGTTTGGCCCCCGCCCTAC
CCTCACCCCGGCACAGATCGCGCACGCCCGCGAGCTGATCGACCAGGAAGGCCGCACCGTGAAAGAGGCG
GCTGCACTGCTTGGCGTGCATCGCTCGACCCTGTACCGCGCACTTGAGCGCAGCGAGGAAGTGACGCCCA
CCGAGGCCAGGCGGCGCGGTGCCTTCCGTGAGGACGCATTGACCGAGGCCGACGCCCTGGCGGCCGCCGA
GAATGAACGCCAAGAGGAACAAGCATGAAACCGCACCAGGACGGCCAGGACGAACCGTTTTTCATTACCG
AAGAGATCGAGGCGGAGATGATCGCGGCCGGGTACGTGTTCGAGCCGCCCGCGCACGTCTCAACCGTGCG
GCTGCATGAAATCCTGGCCGGTTTGTCTGATGCCAAGCTGGCGGCCTGGCCGGCCAGCTTGGCCGCTGAA
GAAACCGAGCGCCGCCGTCTAAAAAGGTGATGTGTATTTGAGTAAAACAGCTTGCGTCATGCGGTCGCTG
CGTATATGATGCGATGAGTAAATAAACAAATACGCAAGGGGAACGCATGAAGGTTATCGCTGTACTTAAC
CAGAAAGGCGGGTCAGGCAAGACGACCATCGCAACCCATCTAGCCCGCGCCCTGCAACTCGCCGGGGCCG
ATGTTCTGTTAGTCGATTCCGATCCCCAGGGCAGTGCCCGCGATTGGGCGGCCGTGCGGGAAGATCAACC
GCTAACCGTTGTCGGCATCGACCGCCCGACGATTGACCGCGACGTGAAGGCCATCGGCCGGCGCGACTTC
GTAGTGATCGACGGAGCGCCCCAGGCGGCGGACTTGGCTGTGTCCGCGATCAAGGCAGCCGACTTCGTGC
TGATTCCGGTGCAGCCAAGCCCTTACGACATATGGGCCACCGCCGACCTGGTGGAGCTGGTTAAGCAGCG
CATTGAGGTCACGGATGGAAGGCTACAAGCGGCCTTTGTCGTGTCGCGGGCGATCAAAGGCACGCGCATC
GGCGGTGAGGTTGCCGAGGCGCTGGCCGGGTACGAGCTGCCCATTCTTGAGTCCCGTATCACGCAGCGCG
TGAGCTACCCAGGCACTGCCGCCGCCGGCACAACCGTTCTTGAATCAGAACCCGAGGGCGACGCTGCCCG
CGAGGTCCAGGCGCTGGCCGCTGAAATTAAATCAAAACTCATTTGAGTTAATGAGGTAAAGAGAAAATGA
GCAAAAGCACAAACACGCTAAGTGCCGGCCGTCCGAGCGCACGCAGCAGCAAGGCTGCAACGTTGGCCAG
CCTGGCAGACACGCCAGCCATGAAGCGGGTCAACTTTCAGTTGCCGGCGGAGGATCACACCAAGCTGAAG
ATGTACGCGGTACGCCAAGGCAAGACCATTACCGAGCTGCTATCTGAATACATCGCGCAGCTACCAGAGT
AAATGAGCAAATGAATAAATGAGTAGATGAATTTTAGCGGCTAAAGGAGGCGGCATGGAAAATCAAGAAC
AACCAGGCACCGACGCCGTGGAATGCCCCATGTGTGGAGGAACGGGCGGTTGGCCAGGCGTAAGCGGCTG
GGTTGCCTGCCGGCCCTGCAATGGCACTGGAACCCCCAAGCCCGAGGAATCGGCGTGAGCGGTCGCAAAC
CATCCGGCCCGGTACAAATCGGCGCGGCGCTGGGTGATGACCTGGTGGAGAAGTTGAAGGCCGCGCAGGC
CGCCCAGCGGCAACGCATCGAGGCAGAAGCACGCCCCGGTGAATCGTGGCAAGCGGCCGCTGATCGAATC
CGCAAAGAATCCCGGCAACCGCCGGCAGCCGGTGCGCCGTCGATTAGGAAGCCGCCCAAGGGCGACGAGC
AACCAGATTTTTTCGTTCCGATGCTCTATGACGTGGGCACCCGCGATAGTCGCAGCATCATGGACGTGGC
CGTTTTCCGTCTGTCGAAGCGTGACCGACGAGCTGGCGAGGTGATCCGCTACGAGCTTCCAGACGGGCAC
GTAGAGGTTTCCGCAGGGCCGGCCGGCATGGCCAGTGTGTGGGATTACGACCTGGTACTGATGGCGGTTT
CCCATCTAACCGAATCCATGAACCGATACCGGGAAGGGAAGGGAGACAAGCCCGGCCGCGTGTTCCGTCC
ACACGTTGCGGACGTACTCAAGTTCTGCCGGCGAGCCGATGGCGGAAAGCAGAAAGACGACCTGGTAGAA
ACCTGCATTCGGTTAAACACCACGCACGTTGCCATGCAGCGTACGAAGAAGGCCAAGAACGGCCGCCTGG
TGACGGTATCCGAGGGTGAAGCCTTGATTAGCCGCTACAAGATCGTAAAGAGCGAAACCGGGCGGCCGGA
GTACATCGAGATCGAGCTAGCTGATTGGATGTACCGCGAGATCACAGAAGGCAAGAACCCGGACGTGCTG
ACGGTTCACCCCGATTACTTTTTGATCGATCCCGGCATCGGCCGTTTTCTCTACCGCCTGGCACGCCGCG
CCGCAGGCAAGGCAGAAGCCAGATGGTTGTTCAAGACGATCTACGAACGCAGTGGCAGCGCCGGAGAGTT
CAAGAAGTTCTGTTTCACCGTGCGCAAGCTGATCGGGTCAAATGACCTGCCGGAGTACGATTTGAAGGAG
GAGGCGGGGCAGGCTGGCCCGATCCTAGTCATGCGCTACCGCAACCTGATCGAGGGCGAAGCATCCGCCG
GTTCCTAATGTACGGAGCAGATGCTAGGGCAAATTGCCCTAGCAGGGGAAAAAGGTCGAAAAGGTCTCTT
TCCTGTGGATAGCACGTACATTGGGAACCCAAAGCCGTACATTGGGAACCGGAACCCGTACATTGGGAAC
CCAAAGCCGTACATTGGGAACCGGTCACACATGTAAGTGACTGATATAAAAGAGAAAAAAGGCGATTTTT
CCGCCTAAAACTCTTTAAAACTTATTAAAACTCTTAAAACCCGCCTGGCCTGTGCATAACTGTCTGGCCA
GCGCACAGCCGAAGAGCTGCAAAAAGCGCCTACCCTTCGGTCGCTGCGCTCCCTACGCCCCGCCGCTTCG
CGTCGGCCTATCGCGGCCGCTGGCCGCTCAAAAATGGCTGGCCTACGGCCAGGCAATCTACCAGGGCGCG
GACAAGCCGCGCCGTCGCCACTCGACCGCCGGCGCCCACATCAAGGCACCCTGCCTCGCGCGTTTCGGTG
ATGACGGTGAAAACCTCTGACACATGCAGCTCCCGGAGACGGTCACAGCTTGTCTGTAAGCGGATGCCGG
GAGCAGACAAGCCCGTCAGGGCGCGTCAGCGGGTGTTGGCGGGTGTCGGGGCGCAGCCATGACCCAGTCA
CGTAGCGATAGCGGAGTGTATACTGGCTTAACTATGCGGCATCAGAGCAGATTGTACTGAGAGTGCACCA
TATGCGGTGTGAAATACCGCACAGATGCGTAAGGAGAAAATACCGCATCAGGCGCTCTTCCGCTTCCTCG
CTCACTGACTCGCTGCGCTCGGTCGTTCGGCTGCGGCGAGCGGTATCAGCTCACTCAAAGGCGGTAATAC
GGTTATCCACAGAATCAGGGGATAACGCAGGAAAGAACATGTGAGCAAAAGGCCAGCAAAAGGCCAGGAA
CCGTAAAAAGGCCGCGTTGCTGGCGTTTTTCCATAGGCTCCGCCCCCCTGACGAGCATCACAAAAATCGA
CGCTCAAGTCAGAGGTGGCGAAACCCGACAGGACTATAAAGATACCAGGCGTTTCCCCCTGGAAGCTCCC
TCGTGCGCTCTCCTGTTCCGACCCTGCCGCTTACCGGATACCTGTCCGCCTTTCTCCCTTCGGGAAGCGT
GGCGCTTTCTCATAGCTCACGCTGTAGGTATCTCAGTTCGGTGTAGGTCGTTCGCTCCAAGCTGGGCTGT
GTGCACGAACCCCCCGTTCAGCCCGACCGCTGCGCCTTATCCGGTAACTATCGTCTTGAGTCCAACCCGG
TAAGACACGACTTATCGCCACTGGCAGCAGCCACTGGTAACAGGATTAGCAGAGCGAGGTATGTAGGCGG
TGCTACAGAGTTCTTGAAGTGGTGGCCTAACTACGGCTACACTAGAAGGACAGTATTTGGTATCTGCGCT
CTGCTGAAGCCAGTTACCTTCGGAAAAAGAGTTGGTAGCTCTTGATCCGGCAAACAAACCACCGCTGGTA
GCGGTGGTTTTTTTGTTTGCAAGCAGCAGATTACGCGCAGAAAAAAAGGATCTCAAGAAGATCCTTTGAT
CTTTTCTACGGGGTCTGACGCTCAGTGGAACGAAAACTCACGTTAAGGGATTTTGGTCATGCATTCTAGG
TACTAAAACAATTCATCCAGTAAAATATAATATTTTATTTTCTCCCAATCAGGCTTGATCCCCAGTAAGT
CAAAAAATAGCTCGACATACTGTTCTTCCCCGATATCCTCCCTGATCGACCGGACGCAGAAGGCAATGTC
ATACCACTTGTCCGCCCTGCCGCTTCTCCCAAGATCAATAAAGCCACTTACTTTGCCATCTTTCACAAAG
ATGTTGCTGTCTCCCAGGTCGCCGTGGGAAAAGACAAGTTCCTCTTCGGGCTTTTCCGTCTTTAAAAAAT
CATACAGCTCGCGCGGATCTTTAAATGGAGTGTCTTCTTCCCAGTTTTCGCAATCCACATCGGCCAGATC
GTTATTCAGTAAGTAATCCAATTCGGCTAAGCGGCTGTCTAAGCTATTCGTATAGGGACAATCCGATATG
TCGATGGAGTGAAAGAGCCTGATGCACTCCGCATACAGCTCGATAATCTTTTCAGGGCTTTGTTCATCTT
CATACTCTTCCGAGCAAAGGACGCCATCGGCCTCACTCATGAGCAGATTGCTCCAGCCATCATGCCGTTC
AAAGTGCAGGACCTTTGGAACAGGCAGCTTTCCTTCCAGCCATAGCATCATGTCCTTTTCCCGTTCCACA
TCATAGGTGGTCCCTTTATACCGGCTGTCCGTCATTTTTAAATATAGGTTTTCATTTTCTCCCACCAGCT
TATATACCTTAGCAGGAGACATTCCTTCCGTATCTTTTACGCAGCGGTATTTTTCGATCAGTTTTTTCAA
TTCCGGTGATATTCTCATTTTAGCCATTTATTATTTCCTTCCTCTTTTCTACAGTATTTAAAGATACCCC
AAGAAGCTAATTATAACAAGACGAACTCCAATTCACTGTTCCTTGCATTCTAAAACCTTAAATACCAGAA
AACAGCTTTTTCAAAGTTGTTTTCAAAGTTGGCGTATAACATAGTATCGACGGAGCCGATTTTGAAACCG
CGGTGATCACAGGCAGCAACGCTCTGTCATCGTTACAATCAACATGCTACCCTCCGCGAGATCATCCGTG
TTTCAAACCCGGCAGCTTAGTTGCCGTTCTTCCGAATAGCATCGGTAACATGAGCAAAGTCTGCCGCCTT
ACAACGGCTCTCCCGCTGACGCCGTCCCGGACTGATGGGCTGCCTGTATCGAGTGGTGATTTTGTGCCGA
GCTGCCGGTCGGGGAGCTGTTGGCTGG
Features (pLannotate 1.2.2; 14 found; start..end, strand, type, name):
      5..29      +  misc_feature   LB T-DNA repeat: left border repeat from nopaline C58 T-DNA
    179..524     +  promoter       CaMV 35S promoter: strong constitutive promoter from cauliflower mosaic virus
    597..1112    +  CDS            P19_TBSVC: Experimental evidence at protein level: Swiss-Prot protein existence level 1. Acts as a suppressor of RNA-mediated gene silencing, also known as post-transcriptional gene silencing (PTGS), a mechanism of plant viral defense that limits the accumulation of viral RNAs. Binds to short interfering RNAs (siRNAs) with high affinity. Acts as a molecular caliper to specifically select siRNAs based on the length of the duplex region of the RNA (By similarity). From Tomato bushy stunt virus (strain Cherry) (TBSV).
   1116..1147    +  misc_feature   MCS (fragment): multiple cloning site
   1180..1430    +  terminator     NOS terminator: nopaline synthase terminator and poly(A) signal
   1452..1476    +  misc_feature   RB T-DNA repeat: right border repeat from nopaline C58 T-DNA
   1816..2217    +  CDS            Y4CG_SINFN (fragment): Protein inferred from homology: Swiss-Prot protein existence level 3. From Sinorhizobium fredii (strain NBRC 101917 / NGR234).
   2777..3406    +  CDS            pVS1 StaA: stability protein from the Pseudomonas plasmid pVS1 (Heeb et al., 2000)
   3835..4908    +  CDS            pVS1 RepA: replication protein from the Pseudomonas plasmid pVS1 (Heeb et al., 2000)
   4974..5168    +  rep_origin     pVS1 oriV: origin of replication for the Pseudomonas plasmid pVS1 (Heeb et al., 2000)
   5371..5410    +  CDS            rop (fragment): Rop protein, which maintains plasmids at low copy number; rop
   5512..5652    +  misc_feature   bom: basis of mobility region from pBR322
   5838..6426    -  rep_origin     ori: high-copy-number ColE1/pMB1/pBR322/pUC origin of replication
   6513..7307    -  CDS            KanR: aminoglycoside phosphotransferase; aphA-3; confers resistance to kanamycin
