[The description below was written by a language model from this plasmid's Addgene catalogue record and pLannotate feature annotations shown in this document.]
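Description:
pGD-p19 is a binary plant expression vector built on the pGD backbone and designed for Agrobacterium-mediated delivery of a viral RNA silencing suppressor into plant cells. The 7.7 kb plasmid carries two replication systems. A ColE1/pMB1-type origin, with an adjacent bom mobilisation region and a remnant of rop, supports high-copy propagation in E. coli. The pVS1 oriV, together with the RepA replication protein and StaA stability protein, allows stable maintenance in Agrobacterium. Selection in bacteria is by kanamycin, conferred by an aphA-3-type aminoglycoside phosphotransferase gene located outside the T-DNA. No plant selectable marker is annotated between the borders, which fits use in transient rather than stable expression.

The T-DNA is compact and is delimited by nopaline-type left and right border repeats. It contains a single expression cassette in which a cauliflower mosaic virus 35S promoter drives the tomato bushy stunt virus p19 open reading frame. The catalogue entry describes this promoter as the duplicated form, although the feature table annotates one 35S element. The coding sequence of about 519 bp is followed by a residual multiple cloning site fragment and the nopaline synthase terminator and polyadenylation signal. No epitope tag or reporter is annotated.

p19 binds short interfering RNA duplexes with high affinity and selects them by length, which blocks post-transcriptional gene silencing. Co-infiltrating a p19 construct such as this one with other expression plasmids typically boosts and prolongs transient expression in leaves. The associated publication concerns a minireplicon system for a plant negative-strand RNA virus, where suppressing host silencing would support accumulation of the viral components.
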