Addgene plasmid #196326: pGD-p19
Purpose: 35S promoter-driven expression of the tomato bushy stunt virus p19 RNA silencing suppressor
Depositing lab: Zhenghe Li. Depositing organization: Zhejiang University. Publication: Construction of a Sonchus Yellow Net Virus minireplicon: a step toward reverse genetic analysis of plant negative-strand RNA viruses. Ganesan U, Bragg JN, Deng M, Marr S, Lee MY, Qian S, Shi M, Kappel J, Peters C, Lee Y, Goodin MM, Dietzgen RG, Li Z, Jackson AO. J Virol. 2013 Oct;87(19):10598-611. doi: 10.1128/JVI.01397-13. Epub 2013 Jul 24. PubMed 23885070.
Backbone
  Vector backbone: pGD
  Vector type: Plant Expression
Growth in bacteria
  Bacterial resistance: Kanamycin, 50 μg/mL
  Growth temperature: 37°C
  Growth strain: DH5alpha
  Copy number: High Copy
Gene/Insert
  Gene/Insert name: tomato bushy stunt virus p19 (alt name: TBSV p19)
  Species: VIRUS
  Insert size (bp): 519
  Promoter: duplicated cauliflower mosaic virus 35S promoter
  Cloning method: Ligation Independent Cloning
  Sequencing primers: 5′ 35S promoter/forward primer: CTATCCTTCGCAAGACCCTTC; 3′ Nos terminator/reverse primer: TCATCGCAAGACCGGCAA
Terms and licenses: Academic/Nonprofit Terms; Industry Terms: Not Available to Industry
How to cite: pGD-p19 was a gift from Zhenghe Li (Addgene plasmid # 196326 ; http://n2t.net/addgene:196326 ; RRID:Addgene_196326)
