>Addgene plasmid #196326 | pGD-p19 | depositor partial sequence | sequence record 380637 | tomato bushy stunt virus p19
ATGGAACGAGCTATACAAGGAAACGACGCTAGGGAACAAGCTAACAGTGAACGTTGGGATGGAGGATCAG
GAGGTACCACTTCTCCCTTCAAACTTCCTGACGAAAGTCCGAGTTGGACTGAGTGGCGGCTACATAACGA
TGAGACGAATTCGAATCAAGATAATCCCCTTGGTTTCAAGGAAAGCTGGGGTTTCGGGAAAGTTGTATTT
AAGAGATATCTCAGATACGACAGGACGGAAGCTTCACTGCACAGAGTCCTTGGATCTTGGACGGGAGATT
CGGTTAACTATGCAGCATCTCGATTTTTCGGTTTCGACCAGATCGGATGTACCTATAGTATTCGGTTTCG
AGGAGTTAGTATCACCGTTTCTGGAGGGTCGCGAACTCTTCAGCATCTCTGTGAGATGGCAATTCGGTCT
AAGCAAGAACTGCTACAGCTTGCCCCAATCGAAGTGGAAAGTAATGTATCAAGAGGATGCCCTGAAGGTA
CTCAAACCTTCGAAAAAGAAAGCGAGTAA
